Addgene plasmid #134367: pcDNA3.1.H1-NP
Purpose: Nanoluc complementation assay. Expression of histamine receptor H1 fused at C termimus with Natural peptide (NP) of NanoLuc. Addition of the Flag epitope at N terminus of H1 receptor.
Depositing lab: Julien Hanson. Publication: A dynamic and screening-compatible nanoluciferase-based complementation assay enables profiling of individual GPCR-G protein interactions. Laschet C, Dupuis N, Hanson J. J Biol Chem. 2019 Mar 15;294(11):4079-4090. doi: 10.1074/jbc.RA118.006231. Epub 2018 Dec 28. PubMed 30593506.
Backbone
  Vector backbone: pcDNA3.1
  Backbone size w/o insert (bp): 5400
  Total vector size (bp): 6939
  Vector type: Mammalian Expression, Bacterial Expression
  Selectable markers: Neomycin (select with G418)
Growth in bacteria
  Bacterial resistance: Ampicillin, 100 μg/mL
  Growth temperature: 37°C
  Growth strain: DH5alpha
  Copy number: High Copy
Gene/Insert
  Gene/Insert name: H1-NP (alt name: HRH1-Natural peptide of NanoLuciferase)
  Species: H. sapiens (human)
  Insert size (bp): 1581
  Entrez Gene: HRH1 (a.k.a. H1-R, H1R, HH1R, hisH1)
  Promoter: T7
  Tag / fusion protein: Flag (N terminal on insert); natural peptide of nanoluciferase (C terminal on insert)
  Cloning method: Restriction Enzyme; 5′ cloning site HindIII (not destroyed); 3′ cloning site XbaI (not destroyed)
  Sequencing primers: 5′ TAATACGACTCACTATAGGG; 3′ TTCCCAATCCTCCCCCTTG
Terms and licenses: Academic/Nonprofit Terms; Industry Terms: Not Available to Industry
How to cite: pcDNA3.1.H1-NP was a gift from Julien Hanson (Addgene plasmid # 134367 ; http://n2t.net/addgene:134367 ; RRID:Addgene_134367)
