[The description below was written by a language model from this plasmid's Addgene catalogue record and pLannotate feature annotations shown in this document.]
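Description:
pcDNA3.1.H1-NP is a mammalian expression plasmid built on the pcDNA3.1 backbone, about 6.9 kb in total, that encodes the human histamine H1 receptor (HRH1) as one half of a NanoLuc luciferase complementation pair. It is maintained in E. coli through a high-copy ColE1/pUC-type origin with ampicillin selection from the β-lactamase gene. An SV40 early promoter driving the neomycin phosphotransferase gene, followed by an SV40 polyadenylation signal, allows G418 selection of transfected mammalian cells. An f1 origin is also present, along with backbone remnants that the automated annotation flags as fragments (lac promoter/operator, lacI, ble, a short HIV LTR-like match). These have no evident role in the design.

The roughly 1.6 kb insert was cloned between HindIII and XbaI sites, both retained. It consists of the HRH1 coding sequence with a Flag epitope at the N terminus and the "natural peptide" (NP) fragment of NanoLuc fused to the C terminus. The feature table annotates only the receptor coding region, not the two small tags. The catalogue lists T7 as the promoter, and a T7 promoter does lie just upstream of the insert. However, the annotation shows the CMV immediate-early enhancer and promoter ahead of it and a bovine growth hormone polyadenylation signal downstream, which would drive expression in mammalian cells.

The stated use is a NanoLuc complementation assay. When the NP-tagged receptor comes close to a partner protein carrying the complementary luciferase fragment, enzyme activity is reconstituted and gives a luminescent readout. The associated publication applies this to profiling individual GPCR–G protein interactions in a screening-compatible format. The extracellular Flag tag offers a means of detecting the receptor.
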