Features (pLannotate 1.2.2; 20 found; start..end, strand, type, name):
     28..80      -  misc_feature   bom (fragment): basis of mobility region from pBR322
    235..614     +  enhancer       CMV enhancer: human cytomegalovirus immediate early enhancer
    615..818     +  promoter       CMV promoter: human cytomegalovirus (CMV) immediate early promoter
    814..847     +  LTR            5' LTR (truncated) (fragment): truncated 5' long terminal repeat (LTR) from HIV-1
    863..881     +  promoter       T7 promoter: promoter for bacteriophage T7 RNA polymerase
    947..2404    +  CDS            HRH1: HRH1_HUMAN - Experimental evidence at protein level: Swiss-Prot protein existence level 1. In peripheral tissues, the H1 subclass of histamine receptors mediates the contraction of smooth muscles, increase in capillary permeability due to contraction of terminal venules, and catecholamine release from adrenal medulla, as well as mediating neurotransmission in the central nervous system. From Homo sapiens (Human).
   2539..2763    +  polyA_signal   bGH poly(A) signal: bovine growth hormone polyadenylation signal
   2767..2788    +  promoter       SV40 promoter (fragment): SV40 enhancer and early promoter
   2809..3237    +  rep_origin     f1 ori (sequence partly withheld): f1 bacteriophage origin of replication; arrow indicates direction of (+) strand synthesis
   3251..3580    +  promoter       SV40 promoter: SV40 enhancer and early promoter
   3647..4438    +  CDS            neo: KKA2_KLEPN - Also known as kan, nptII. Experimental evidence at protein level: Swiss-Prot protein existence level 1. Resistance to kanamycin, neomycin, paromomycin, ribostamycin, butirosin and gentamicin B. From Klebsiella pneumoniae.
   4462..4620    +  CDS            ble (fragment): BLE_KLEPN - Experimental evidence at protein level: Swiss-Prot protein existence level 1. Binding protein with a strong affinity to the bleomycin family of antibiotics. Binds to CL990; an antimitotic-antibiotic compound. From Klebsiella pneumoniae.
   4615..4736    +  polyA_signal   SV40 poly(A) signal: SV40 polyadenylation signal
   4809..4825    -  protein_bind   lac operator: The lac repressor binds to the lac operator to inhibit transcription in E. coli. This inhibition can be relieved by adding lactose or isopropyl-β-D-thiogalactopyranoside (IPTG). lac repressor encoded by lacI
   4833..4863    -  promoter       lac promoter: promoter for the E. coli lac operon
   4878..4899    -  protein_bind   CAP binding site: CAP binding activates transcription in the presence of cAMP. E. coli catabolite activator protein
   4912..5004    -  CDS            lacI (fragment): lac repressor; lacI; The lac repressor binds to the lac operator to inhibit transcription in E. coli. This inhibition can be relieved by adding lactose or isopropyl-β-D-thiogalactopyranoside (IPTG).
   5187..5775    -  rep_origin     ori: high-copy-number ColE1/pMB1/pBR322/pUC origin of replication
   5946..6806    -  CDS            AmpR: β-lactamase; bla; confers resistance to ampicillin, carbenicillin, and related antibiotics
   6807..6911    -  promoter       AmpR promoter: bla
>Addgene plasmid #134367 | pcDNA3.1.H1-NP | addgene full sequence | sequence record 306386 | Addgene NGS Result
GACGGATCGGGAGATCTCCCGATCCCCTATGGTGCACTCTCAGTACAATCTGCTCTGATGCCGCATAGTT
AAGCCAGTATCTGCTCCCTGCTTGTGTGTTGGAGGTCGCTGAGTAGTGCGCGAGCAAAATTTAAGCTACA
ACAAGGCAAGGCTTGACCGACAATTGCATGAAGAATCTGCTTAGGGTTAGGCGTTTTGCGCTGCTTCGCG
ATGTACGGGCCAGATATACGCGTTGACATTGATTATTGACTAGTTATTAATAGTAATCAATTACGGGGTC
ATTAGTTCATAGCCCATATATGGAGTTCCGCGTTACATAACTTACGGTAAATGGCCCGCCTGGCTGACCG
CCCAACGACCCCCGCCCATTGACGTCAATAATGACGTATGTTCCCATAGTAACGCCAATAGGGACTTTCC
ATTGACGTCAATGGGTGGAGTATTTACGGTAAACTGCCCACTTGGCAGTACATCAAGTGTATCATATGCC
AAGTACGCCCCCTATTGACGTCAATGACGGTAAATGGCCCGCCTGGCATTATGCCCAGTACATGACCTTA
TGGGACTTTCCTACTTGGCAGTACATCTACGTATTAGTCATCGCTATTACCATGGTGATGCGGTTTTGGC
AGTACATCAATGGGCGTGGATAGCGGTTTGACTCACGGGGATTTCCAAGTCTCCACCCCATTGACGTCAA
TGGGAGTTTGTTTTGGCACCAAAATCAACGGGACTTTCCAAAATGTCGTAACAACTCCGCCCCATTGACG
CAAATGGGCGGTAGGCGTGTACGGTGGGAGGTCTATATAAGCAGAGCTCTCTGGCTAACTAGAGAACCCA
CTGCTTACTGGCTTATCGAAATTAATACGACTCACTATAGGGAGACCCAAGCTGGCTAGCGTTTAAACTT
AAGCTTACCATGGATTATAAAGATGATGATGATAAAAGCCTCCCCAATTCCTCCTGCCTCTTAGAAGACA
AGATGTGTGAGGGCAACAAGACCACTATGGCCAGCCCCCAGCTGATGCCCCTGGTGGTGGTCCTGAGCAC
TATCTGCTTGGTCACAGTAGGGCTCAACCTGCTGGTGCTGTATGCCGTACGGAGTGAGCGGAAGCTCCAC
ACTGTGGGGAACCTGTACATCGTCAGCCTCTCGGTGGCGGACTTGATCGTGGGTGCCGTCGTCATGCCTA
TGAACATCCTCTACCTGCTCATGTCCAAGTGGTCACTGGGCCGTCCTCTCTGCCTCTTTTGGCTTTCCAT
GGACTATGTGGCCAGCACAGCGTCCATTTTCAGTGTCTTCATCCTGTGCATTGATCGCTACCGCTCTGTC
CAGCAGCCCCTCAGGTACCTTAAGTATCGTACCAAGACCCGAGCCTCGGCCACCATTCTGGGGGCCTGGT
TTCTCTCTTTTCTGTGGGTTATTCCCATTCTAGGCTGGAATCACTTCATGCAGCAGACCTCGGTGCGCCG
AGAGGACAAGTGTGAGACAGACTTCTATGATGTCACCTGGTTCAAGGTCATGACTGCCATCATCAACTTC
TACCTGCCCACCTTGCTCATGCTCTGGTTCTATGCCAAGATCTACAAGGCCGTACGACAACACTGCCAGC
ACCGGGAGCTCATCAATAGGTCCCTCCCTTCCTTCTCAGAAATTAAGCTGAGGCCAGAGAACCCCAAGGG
GGATGCCAAGAAACCAGGGAAGGAGTCTCCCTGGGAGGTTCTGAAAAGGAAGCCAAAAGATGCTGGTGGT
GGATCTGTCTTGAAGTCACCATCCCAAACCCCCAAGGAGATGAAATCCCCAGTTGTCTTCAGCCAAGAGG
ATGATAGAGAAGTAGACAAACTCTACTGCTTTCCACTTGATATTGTGCACATGCAGGCTGCGGCAGAGGG
GAGTAGCAGGGACTATGTAGCCGTCAACCGGAGCCATGGCCAGCTCAAGACAGATGAGCAGGGCCTGAAC
ACACATGGGGCCAGCGAGATATCAGAGGATCAGATGTTAGGTGATAGCCAGTCCTTCTCTCGAACGGACT
CAGATACCACCACAGAGACAGCACCAGGCAAAGGCAAATTGAGGAGTGGGTCTAACACAGGCCTGGATTA
CATCAAGTTTACTTGGAAGAGGCTCCGCTCGCATTCAAGACAGTATGTATCTGGGTTGCACATGAACCGC
GAAAGGAAGGCCGCCAAACAGTTGGGTTTTATCATGGCAGCCTTCATCCTCTGCTGGATCCCTTATTTCA
TCTTCTTCATGGTCATTGCCTTCTGCAAGAACTGTTGCAATGAACATTTGCACATGTTCACCATCTGGCT
GGGCTACATCAACTCCACACTGAACCCCCTCATCTACCCCTTGTGCAATGAGAACTTCAAGAAGACATTC
AAGAGAATTCTGCATATTCGCTCCGGGAATTCTGGCTCGAGCGGTGGTGGCGGGAGCGGAGGTGGAGGGT
CGTCAGGTGGTGTGACCGGCTGGCGGCTGTGTGAGCGAATTCTGGCATAACTCTAGAGGGCCCGTTTAAA
CCCGCTGATCAGCCTCGACTGTGCCTTCTAGTTGCCAGCCATCTGTTGTTTGCCCCTCCCCCGTGCCTTC
CTTGACCCTGGAAGGTGCCACTCCCACTGTCCTTTCCTAATAAAATGAGGAAATTGCATCGCATTGTCTG
AGTAGGTGTCATTCTATTCTGGGGGGTGGGGTGGGGCAGGACAGCAAGGGGGAGGATTGGGAAGACAATA
GCAGGCATGCTGGGGATGCGGTGGGCTCTATGGCTTCTGAGGCGGAAAGAACCAGCTGGGGCTCTAGGGG
GTATCCCC
[124 nt withheld, positions 2809-2932]
C
[91 nt withheld, positions 2934-3024]
A
[49 nt withheld, positions 3026-3074]
CCTTTGACGTTGGAGTCCACGTTCTTT
[37 nt withheld, positions 3102-3138]
ACCCTATCTCGGTCTATTCTTTTGATTTATAAGGGATTTTGCCGATTTCGGCCTATTGGTTAAAAAATGA
GCTGATTTAACAAAAATTTAACGCGAATTAATTCTGTGGAATGTGTGTCAGTTAGGGTGTGGAAAGTCCC
CAGGCTCCCCAGCAGGCAGAAGTATGCAAAGCATGCATCTCAATTAGTCAGCAACCAGGTGTGGAAAGTC
CCCAGGCTCCCCAGCAGGCAGAAGTATGCAAAGCATGCATCTCAATTAGTCAGCAACCATAGTCCCGCCC
CTAACTCCGCCCATCCCGCCCCTAACTCCGCCCAGTTCCGCCCATTCTCCGCCCCATGGCTGACTAATTT
TTTTTATTTATGCAGAGGCCGAGGCCGCCTCTGCCTCTGAGCTATTCCAGAAGTAGTGAGGAGGCTTTTT
TGGAGGCCTAGGCTTTTGCAAAAAGCTCCCGGGAGCTTGTATATCCATTTTCGGATCTGATCAAGAGACA
GGATGAGGATCGTTTCGCATGATTGAACAAGATGGATTGCACGCAGGTTCTCCGGCCGCTTGGGTGGAGA
GGCTATTCGGCTATGACTGGGCACAACAGACAATCGGCTGCTCTGATGCCGCCGTGTTCCGGCTGTCAGC
GCAGGGGCGCCCGGTTCTTTTTGTCAAGACCGACCTGTCCGGTGCCCTGAATGAACTGCAGGACGAGGCA
GCGCGGCTATCGTGGCTGGCCACGACGGGCGTTCCTTGCGCAGCTGTGCTCGACGTTGTCACTGAAGCGG
GAAGGGACTGGCTGCTATTGGGCGAAGTGCCGGGGCAGGATCTCCTGTCATCTCACCTTGCTCCTGCCGA
GAAAGTATCCATCATGGCTGATGCAATGCGGCGGCTGCATACGCTTGATCCGGCTACCTGCCCATTCGAC
CACCAAGCGAAACATCGCATCGAGCGAGCACGTACTCGGATGGAAGCCGGTCTTGTCGATCAGGATGATC
TGGACGAAGAGCATCAGGGGCTCGCGCCAGCCGAACTGTTCGCCAGGCTCAAGGCGCGCATGCCCGACGG
CGAGGATCTCGTCGTGACCCATGGCGATGCCTGCTTGCCGAATATCATGGTGGAAAATGGCCGCTTTTCT
GGATTCATCGACTGTGGCCGGCTGGGTGTGGCGGACCGCTATCAGGACATAGCGTTGGCTACCCGTGATA
TTGCTGAAGAGCTTGGCGGCGAATGGGCTGACCGCTTCCTCGTGCTTTACGGTATCGCCGCTCCCGATTC
GCAGCGCATCGCCTTCTATCGCCTTCTTGACGAGTTCTTCTGAGCGGGACTCTGGGGTTCGAAATGACCG
ACCAAGCGACGCCCAACCTGCCATCACGAGATTTCGATTCCACCGCCGCCTTCTATGAAAGGTTGGGCTT
CGGAATCGTTTTCCGGGACGCCGGCTGGATGATCCTCCAGCGCGGGGATCTCATGCTGGAGTTCTTCGCC
CACCCCAACTTGTTTATTGCAGCTTATAATGGTTACAAATAAAGCAATAGCATCACAAATTTCACAAATA
AAGCATTTTTTTCACTGCATTCTAGTTGTGGTTTGTCCAAACTCATCAATGTATCTTATCATGTCTGTAT
ACCGTCGACCTCTAGCTAGAGCTTGGCGTAATCATGGTCATAGCTGTTTCCTGTGTGAAATTGTTATCCG
CTCACAATTCCACACAACATACGAGCCGGAAGCATAAAGTGTAAAGCCTGGGGTGCCTAATGAGTGAGCT
AACTCACATTAATTGCGTTGCGCTCACTGCCCGCTTTCCAGTCGGGAAACCTGTCGTGCCAGCTGCATTA
ATGAATCGGCCAACGCGCGGGGAGAGGCGGTTTGCGTATTGGGCGCTCTTCCGCTTCCTCGCTCACTGAC
TCGCTGCGCTCGGTCGTTCGGCTGCGGCGAGCGGTATCAGCTCACTCAAAGGCGGTAATACGGTTATCCA
CAGAATCAGGGGATAACGCAGGAAAGAACATGTGAGCAAAAGGCCAGCAAAAGGCCAGGAACCGTAAAAA
GGCCGCGTTGCTGGCGTTTTTCCATAGGCTCCGCCCCCCTGACGAGCATCACAAAAATCGACGCTCAAGT
CAGAGGTGGCGAAACCCGACAGGACTATAAAGATACCAGGCGTTTCCCCCTGGAAGCTCCCTCGTGCGCT
CTCCTGTTCCGACCCTGCCGCTTACCGGATACCTGTCCGCCTTTCTCCCTTCGGGAAGCGTGGCGCTTTC
TCATAGCTCACGCTGTAGGTATCTCAGTTCGGTGTAGGTCGTTCGCTCCAAGCTGGGCTGTGTGCACGAA
CCCCCCGTTCAGCCCGACCGCTGCGCCTTATCCGGTAACTATCGTCTTGAGTCCAACCCGGTAAGACACG
ACTTATCGCCACTGGCAGCAGCCACTGGTAACAGGATTAGCAGAGCGAGGTATGTAGGCGGTGCTACAGA
GTTCTTGAAGTGGTGGCCTAACTACGGCTACACTAGAAGAACAGTATTTGGTATCTGCGCTCTGCTGAAG
CCAGTTACCTTCGGAAAAAGAGTTGGTAGCTCTTGATCCGGCAAACAAACCACCGCTGGTAGCGGTGGTT
TTTTTGTTTGCAAGCAGCAGATTACGCGCAGAAAAAAAGGATCTCAAGAAGATCCTTTGATCTTTTCTAC
GGGGTCTGACGCTCAGTGGAACGAAAACTCACGTTAAGGGATTTTGGTCATGAGATTATCAAAAAGGATC
TTCACCTAGATCCTTTTAAATTAAAAATGAAGTTTTAAATCAATCTAAAGTATATATGAGTAAACTTGGT
CTGACAGTTACCAATGCTTAATCAGTGAGGCACCTATCTCAGCGATCTGTCTATTTCGTTCATCCATAGT
TGCCTGACTCCCCGTCGTGTAGATAACTACGATACGGGAGGGCTTACCATCTGGCCCCAGTGCTGCAATG
ATACCGCGAGACCCACGCTCACCGGCTCCAGATTTATCAGCAATAAACCAGCCAGCCGGAAGGGCCGAGC
GCAGAAGTGGTCCTGCAACTTTATCCGCCTCCATCCAGTCTATTAATTGTTGCCGGGAAGCTAGAGTAAG
TAGTTCGCCAGTTAATAGTTTGCGCAACGTTGTTGCCATTGCTACAGGCATCGTGGTGTCACGCTCGTCG
TTTGGTATGGCTTCATTCAGCTCCGGTTCCCAACGATCAAGGCGAGTTACATGATCCCCCATGTTGTGCA
AAAAAGCGGTTAGCTCCTTCGGTCCTCCGATCGTTGTCAGAAGTAAGTTGGCCGCAGTGTTATCACTCAT
GGTTATGGCAGCACTGCATAATTCTCTTACTGTCATGCCATCCGTAAGATGCTTTTCTGTGACTGGTGAG
TACTCAACCAAGTCATTCTGAGAATAGTGTATGCGGCGACCGAGTTGCTCTTGCCCGGCGTCAATACGGG
ATAATACCGCGCCACATAGCAGAACTTTAAAAGTGCTCATCATTGGAAAACGTTCTTCGGGGCGAAAACT
CTCAAGGATCTTACCGCTGTTGAGATCCAGTTCGATGTAACCCACTCGTGCACCCAACTGATCTTCAGCA
TCTTTTACTTTCACCAGCGTTTCTGGGTGAGCAAAAACAGGAAGGCAAAATGCCGCAAAAAAGGGAATAA
GGGCGACACGGAAATGTTGAATACTCATACTCTTCCTTTTTCAATATTATTGAAGCATTTATCAGGGTTA
TTGTCTCATGAGCGGATACATATTTGAATGTATTTAGAAAAATAAACAAATAGGGGTTCCGCGCACATTT
CCCCGAAAAGTGCCACCTGACGTC
